>Addgene plasmid #173567 | pICSL86977OD:PITG_14371 | addgene full sequence | sequence record 342805 | Addgene NGS Result
CGCCGATGCGCGTGCCTTTGATCGCCCGCGACACGACAAAGGCCGCTTGTAGCCTTCCATCCGTGACCTC
AATGCGCTGCTTAACCAGCTCCACCAGGTCGGCGGTGGCCCATATGTCGTAAGGGCTTGGCTGCACCGGA
ATCAGCACGAAGTCGGCTGCCTTGATCGCGGACACAGCCAAGTCCGCCGCCTGGGGCGCTCCGTCGATCA
CTACGAAGTCGCGCCGGCCGATGGCCTTCACGTCGCGGTCAATCGTCGGGCGGTCGATGCCGACAACGGT
TAGCGGTTGATCTTCCCGCACGGCCGCCCAATCGCGGGCACTGCCCTGGGGATCGGAATCGACTAACAGA
ACATCGGCCCCGGCGAGTTGCAGGGCGCGGGCTAGATGGGTTGCGATGGTCGTCTTGCCTGACCCGCCTT
TCTGGTTAAGTACAGCGATAACCTTCATGCGTTCCCCTTGCGTATTTGTTTATTTACTCATCGCATCATA
TACGCAGCGACCGCATGACGCAAGCTGTTTTACTCAAATACACATCACCTTTTTAGACGGCGGCGCTCGG
TTTCTTCAGCGGCCAAGCTGGCCGGCCAGGCCGCCAGCTTGGCATCAGACAAACCGGCCAGGATTTCATG
CAGCCGCACGGCTGACTCCCGAGGGGAACCCTGTGGTTGGCATGCACATACAAATGGACGAACGGATAAA
CCTTTTCACGCCCTTTTAAATATCCGATTATTCTAATAAACGCTCTTTTCTCTTAGGTTTACCCGCCAAT
ATATCCTGTCAAACACTGATAGTTTAAACGGATCACTTCGTGTCCCTCGGTCACATGTGCATCCTCTAGT
AGCGGTCCTGCTGAGCCTCGACATGTTGTCGCAAAATTCGCCCTGGACCCGCCCAACGATTTGTCGTCAC
TGTCAAGGTTTGACCTGCACTTCATTTGGGGCCCACATACACCAAAAAAATGCTGCATAATTCTCGGGGC
AGCAAGTCGGTTACCCGGCCGCCGTGCTGGACCGGGTTGAATGGTGCCCGTAACTTTCGGTAGAGCGGAC
GGCCAATACTCAACTTCAAGGAATCTCACCCATGCGCGCCGGCGGGGAACCGGAGTTCCCTTCAGTGAGC
GTTATTAGTTCGCCGCTCGGTGTGTCGTAGATACTAGCCCCTGGGGCACTTTTGAAATTTGAATAAGATT
TATGTAATCAGTCTTTTAGGTTTGACCGGTTCTGCCGCTTTTTTTAAAATTGGATTTGTAATAATAAAAC
GCAATTGTTTGTTATTGTGGCGCTCTATCATAGATGTCGCTATAAACCTATTCAGCACAATATATTGTTT
TCATTTTAATATTGTACATATAAGTAGTAGGGTACAATCAGTAAATTGAACGGAGAATATTATTCATAAA
AATACGATAGTAACGGGTGATATATTCATTAGAATGAACCGAAACCGGCGGTAAGGATCTGAGCTACACA
TGCTCAGGTTTTTTACAACGTGCACAACAGAATTGAAAGCAAATATCATGCGATCATAGGCTTCTCGCAT
ATCTCATTAAAGCAGGACAAGCTCAGTATCCAGTCAATCCCAAGTGCATCATGTAAGAGTTGTAGATCTG
GTTGTACTTAGCTCCCTGAGTCTTTCTAGAAGCCAACTTCAAGAATGTGTCGATCTGGTCCAAAGTCACC
CTGTTGTGCTGCCACCACATGTAAGCAGCGTCAGCCAACTTGTCGTTTCCCATCAACTGCTTTGCAAGCT
TCTTTGCGTCAGCCCTCTCAGTCAAAGCAGCCACGTTGAACATCTCCTCGTTCAAGTTAGCCAAGTTGAA
GTTAGGAGCCATTGTATCGATAATTGTAAATGTAATTGTAATGTTGTTTGTTGTTTGTTGTTGTTGGTAA
TTGTTGTAAAAATGAGCTCTTATACTCGAGCGTGTCCTCTCCAAATGAAATGAACTTCCTTATATAGAGG
AAGGGTCTTGCGAAGGATAGTGGGATTGTGCGTCATCCCTTACGTCAGTGGAGATGTCACATCAATCCAC
TTGCTTTGTAGACGTGGTTGGAACCTCTTCTTTTTCCACGATGCTCCTCGTGGGTGGGGGTCCATCTTTG
GGACCACTGTCGGCAGAGAGATCTTGAATGATAGCCTTTCCTTTATCGCAATGATGGCATTTGTAGGAGC
CACCTTCCTTTTCTACTGTCCTTTCGATGAAGTGACAGATAGCTGGGCAATGGAATCCGAGGAGGTTTCC
CGAAATTATCCTTTGTTGAAAAGTCTCAATAGCCCTTTGATCTTCTGAGACTGTATCTTTGACATTTTTG
GAGTAGACCAGAGTGTCGTGCTCCACCATGTTGACGAAGATTTTCTTCTTGTCATTGAGTCGTAAAAGAC
TCTGTATGAACTGTTCGCCAGTCTTGACGGCGAGTTCTGTTAGATCCTCGATTTGAATCTTAGACTCCAT
GCATGGCCTTAGATTCAGTAGGAACTACCTTTTTAGAGACTCCAATCTCTATTACTTGCCTTGGTTTATG
AAGCAAGCCTTGAATCGTCCATACTGGAATAGTACTTCTGATCTTGAGAAATATGTCTTTCTCTGTGTTC
TTGATGCAATTAGTCCTGAATCTTTTGACTGCATCTTTAACCTTCTTGGGAAGGTATTTGATCTCCTGGA
GATTGTTACTCGGGTAGATCGTCTTGATGAGACTTGCTGCGTAGGCCTCTCTAACCATCTGTGGGTCAGC
ATTCTTTCTGAAATTGAAGAGGCTAACCTTCTCATTATCAGTGGTGAACATAGTGTCGTCACCTTCACCT
TCGAACTTCCTTCCTAGATCGTAAAGATAGAGGAAATCGTCCATTGTAATCTCCGGGGCAAAGGAGATCT
CTTTTGGGGCTGGATCACTGCTGGGCCTTTTGGTTCCTAGCGTGAGCCAGTGGGCTTTTTGCTTTGGTGG
GCTTGTTAGGGCCTTAGCAAAGCTCTTGGGCTTGAGTTGAGCTTCTCCTTTGGGGATGAAGTTCAACCTG
TCTGTTTGCTGACTTGTTGTGTACGCGTCAGCTGCTGCTCTTGCCTCTGTAATAGTGGCAAATTTCTTGT
GTGCAACTCCGGGAACGCCGTTTGTTGCCGCCTTTGTACAACCCCAGTCATCGTATATACCGGCATGTGG
ACCGTTATACACAACGTAGTAGTTGATATGAGGGTGTTGAATACCCGATTCTGCTCTGAGAGGAGCAACT
GTGCTGTTAAGCTCAGATTTTTGTGGGATTGGAATTCCTCCAAGCTTGAATTCTTGCAGCGCTCCAATTC
AGCAAGCGTCGATCTAGTAACATAGATGACACCGCGCGCGATAATTTATCCTAGTTTGCGCGCTATATTT
TGTTTTCTATCGCGTATTAAATGTATAATTGCGGGACTCTAATCATAAAAACCCATCTCATAAATAACGT
CATGCATTACATGTTAATTATTACATGCTTAACGTAATTCAACAGAAATTATATGATAATCATCGCAAGA
CCGGCAACAGGATTCAATCTTAAGAAACTTTATTGCCAAATGTTTGAACGATCTGCTTGACTCTAGATCC
AGAGTCCCGCTCAAATCTCAGTCACAGGAAGAACAGGTCTAGGAGGAACAGGAAGAGAGAAATCAAGCTG
CCAGAATCCCACATCATGCCAATTTCCATGTTTGAAACCAGCAGCTCTAAGCATTCCCCTAGGAGCATAA
CCAAGAGCCTCATGCATCCTCACAGAAGGATCATTAGGAAGTCCAATCACAGCAACCACAGACTTGAAAC
CCTGAGCCTCCAAAGACTTCAAAAGATGAGTGTAAAGAGTAGATCCAAGACCAGTTCTTTGATGCCTAGG
AGACACGTAAACAGTAGACTCAGCAGTCCAATCGTAAGCATTCCTAGCCTTCCAAGGACCAGCATAAGCA
ATACCAGCCACTTCACCATCCACTTCAGCAACAAGCCAAGGATACCTCTCTCTAAGCCTCACAAGATCAT
CAGTCCACTCTTGTGGTTCTTGAGGCTCAGTCCTGAAATTCACAGTAGAAGTCTCAATGTAATGATTCAC
AATAGTGCACACAGCAGGCATATCAGCCTCAGTAGCCCTTCTAATATCAGCAGGCCTTCTTTCAGGAGAC
ATGCGAAACGATCCAGATCCGGTGCAGATTATTTGGATTGAGAGTGAATATGAGACTCTAATTGGATACC
GAGGGGAATTTATGGAACGTCAGTGGAGCATTTTGACAAGAAATATTTGCTAGCTGATAGTGACCTTAGG
CGACTTTTGAACGCGCAATAATGGTTTCTGACGTATGTGCTTAGCTCATTAAACTCCAGAAACCCGCGGC
TGAGTGGCTCCTTCAACGTTGCGGTTCTGTCAGTTCCAAACGTAAAACGGCTTGTCCCGCGTCATCGGCG
GGGGTCATAACGTGACTCCCTTAATTCTCCGCTCCGGATCCGAATTCGGCACAGAGTGTTCAACCCCAGT
ACATTAAAAACGTCCGCAATGTGTTATTAAGTTGTCTAAGCGTCAATTTGTTTACACCACAATATATCCT
GCCACCAGCCAGCCAACAGCTCCCCGACCGGCAGCTCGGCACAAAATCACCACTCGATACAGGCAGCCCA
TCAACCATGACTACTGTCCGGTCCAACAGATCCGAGCAGGAACCGTAAAAAGGCCGCGTTGCTGGCGTTT
TTCCATAGGCTCCGCCCCCCTGACGAGCATCACAAAAATCGACGCTCAAGTCAGAGGTGGCGAAACCCGA
CAGGACTATAAAGATACCAGGCGTTTCCCCCTGGAAGCTCCCTCGTGCGCTCTCCTGTTCCGACCCTGCC
GCTTACCGGATACCTGTCCGCCTTTCTCCCTTCGGGAAGCGTGGCGCTTTCTCATAGCTCACGCTGTAGG
TATCTCAGTTCGGTGTAGGTCGTTCGCTCCAAGCTGGGCTGTGTGCACGAACCCCCCGTTCAGCCCGACC
GCTGCGCCTTATCCGGTAACTATCGTCTTGAGTCCAACCCGGTAAGACACGACTTATCGCCACTGGCAGC
AGCCACTGGTAACAGGATTAGCAGAGCGAGGTATGTAGGCGGTGCTACAGAGTTCTTGAAGTGGTGGCCT
AACTACGGCTACACTAGAAGAACAGTATTTGGTATCTGCGCTCTGCTGAAGCCAGTTACCTTCGGAAAAA
GAGTTGGTAGCTCTTGATCCGGCAAACAAACCACCGCTGGTAGCGGTGGTTTTTTTGTTTGCAAGCAGCA
GATTACGCGCAGAAAAAAAGGATCTCAAGAAGATCCTTTGATCTTTTCTACGGGGTCTGACGCTCAGTGG
AACGAAAACTCACGTTAAGGGATTTTGGTCATGAGATTATCAAAAAGGATCTTCACCTAGATCCTTTTAA
ATTAAAAATGAAGTTTTAAATCAATCTAAAGTATATATGAGTAAACTTGGTCTGACAGCTAAAACAATTC
ATCCAGTAAAATATAATATTTTATTTTCTCCCAATCAGGCTTGATCCCCAGTAAGTCAAAAAATAGCTCG
ACATACTGTTCTTCCCCGATATCCTCCCTGAGCGACCGGACGCAGAAGGCAATGTCATACCACTTGTCCG
CCCTGCCGCTTCTCCCAAGATCAATAAAGCCACTTACTTTGCCATCTTTCACAAAGATGTTGCTGTCTCC
CAGGTCGCCGTGGGAAAAGACAAGTTCCTCTTCGGGCTTTTCCGTCTTTAAAAAATCATACAGCTCGCGC
GGATCTTTAAATGGAGTGTCCTCTTCCCAGTTTTCGCAATCCACATCGGCCAGATCGTTATTCAGTAAGT
AATCCAATTCGGCTAAGCGGCTGTCTAAGCTATTCGTATAGGGACAATCCGATATGTCGATGGAGTGAAA
GAGCCTGATGCACTCCGCATACAGCTCGATAATCTTTTCAGGGCTTTGTTCATCTTCATACTCTTCCGAG
CAAAGGACGCCATCGGCCTCACTCATGAGCAGATTGCTCCAGCCATCATGCCGTTCAAAGTGCAGGACCT
TTGGAACAGGCAGCTTTCCTTCCAGCCATAGCATCATGTCCTTTTCCCGTTCCACATCATAGGTGGTCCC
TTTATACCGGCTGTCCGTCATTTTTAAATATAGGTTTTCATTTTCTCCCACCAGCTTATATACCTTAGCA
GGAGACATTCCTTCCGTATCTTTTACGCAGCGGTATTTTTCGATCAGTTTTTTCAATTCCGGTGATATTC
TCATTTTAGCCATACTCTTCCTTTTTCAATATTATTGAAGCATTTATCAGGGTTATTGTCTCATGAGCGG
ATACATATTTGAATGTATTTAGAAAAATAAACAAATAGGGGTTCCGCGCACTCGGAGCCTTGATGTGGGC
GCTTTTTGCAGCTGTTCGGCTGTGCGCTGGCCAGACAGTTATGCACAGGCCAGGCGGGTTTTAAGAGTTT
TAATAAGTTTTAAAGAGTTTTAGGCGGAAAAATCGCCTTTTTTCTCTTTTATATCAGTCACTTACATGTG
TGACCGGTTCCCAATGTACGGCTTTGGGTTCCCAATGTACGGGTTCCGGTTCCCAATGTACGGCTTTGGG
TTCCCAATGTACGTGCTATCCACAGGAAAGAAGCTTTTTCGACCTTTTTCCCCTGCTAGGGCAATTTGCC
CTAGCATCTGCTCCGTACATTAGGAACCGGCGGATGCTTCGCCCTCGATCAGGTTGCGGTAGCGCATGAC
TAGGATCGGGCCAGCCTGCCCCGCCTCCTCCTTCAAATCGTACTCCGGCAGGTCATTTGACCCGATCAGC
TTGCGCACGGTGAAACAGAACTTCTTGAACTCTCCGGCGCTGCCACTGCGTTCGTAGATCGTCTTGAACA
ACCATCTGGCTTCTGCCTTGCCTGCGGCGCGGCGTGCCAGGCGGTAGAGAAAACGGCCGATGCCGGGATC
GATCAAAAAGTAATCGGGGTGAACCGTCAGCACGTCCGGGTTCTTGCCTTCTGTGATCTCGCGGTACATC
CAATCAGCTAGCTCGATCTCGATGTACTCCGGCCGCCCGGTTTCGCTCTTTACGATCTTGTAGCGGCTAA
TCAAGGCTTCACCCTCGGATACCGTCACCAGGCGGCCGTTCTTGGCCTTCTTCGTACGCTGCATGGCAAC
GTGCGTGGTGTTTAACCGAATGCAGGTTTCTACCAGGTCGTCTTTCTGCTTTCCGCCATCGGCTCGCCGG
CAGAACTTGAGTACGTCCGCAACGTGTGGACGGAACACGCGGCCGGGCTTGTCTCCCTTCCCTTCCCGGT
ATCGGTTCATGGATTCGGTTAGATGGGAAACCGCCATCAGTACCAGGTCGTAATCCCACACACTGGCCAT
GCCGGCCGGCCCTGCGGAAACCTCTACGTGCCCGTCTGGAAGCTCGTAGCGGATCACCTCGCCAGCTCGT
CGGTCACGCTTCGACAGACGGAAAACGGCCACGTCCATGATGCTGCGACTATCGCGGGTGCCCACGTCAT
AGAGCATCGGAACGAAAAAATCTGGTTGCTCGTCGCCCTTGGGCGGCTTCCTAATCGACGACGCACCGGC
TGCCGGCGGTTGCCGGGATTCTTTGCGGATTCGATCAGCGGCCGCTTGCCACGATTCACCGGGGCGTGCT
TCTGCCTCGATGCGTTGCCGCTGGGCGGCCTGCGCGGCCTTCAACTTCTCCACCAGGTCATCACCCAGCG
CCGCGCCGATTTGTACCGGGCCGGATGGTTTGCGACCGCTCACGCCGATTCCTCGGGCTTGGGGGTTCCA
GTGCCATTGCAGGGCCGGCAGACAACCCAGCCGCTTACGCCTGGCCAACCGCCCGTTCCTCCACACATGG
GGCATTCCACGGCGTCGGTGCCTGGTTGTTCTTGATTTTCCATGCCGCCTCCTTTAGCCGCTAAAATTCA
TCTACTCATTTATTCATTTGCTCATTTACTCTGGTAGCTGCGCGATGTATTCAGATAGCAGCTCGGTAAT
GGTCTTGCCTTGGCGTACCGCGTACATCTTCAGCTTGGTGTGATCCTCCGCCGGCAACTGAAAGTTGACC
CGCTTCATGGCTGGCGTGTCTGCCAGGCTGGCCAACGTTGCAGCCTTGCTGCTGCGTGCGCTCGGACGGC
CGGCACTTAGCGTGTTTGTGCTTTTGCTCATTTTCTCTTTACCTCATTAACTCAAATGAGTTTTGATTTA
ATTTCAGCGGCCAGCGCCTGGACCTCGCGGGCAGCGTCGCCCTCGGGTTCTGATTCAAGAACGGTTGTGC
CGGCGGCGGCAGTGCCTGGGTAGCTCACGCGCTGCGTGATACGGGACTCAAGAATGGGCAGCTCGTACCC
GGCCAGCGCCTCGGCAACCTCAC
Features (pLannotate 1.2.2; 17 found; start..end, strand, type, name):
    757..781     -  misc_feature   RB T-DNA repeat: right border repeat from nopaline C58 T-DNA
    848..1555    -  terminator     OCS terminator: octopine synthase terminator
   1566..1829    -  CDS            Avr3a (fragment): A3AEM_PHYIN - Also known as Avr3a(EM) From Phytophthora infestans (Potato late blight fungus) (Botrytis infestans).
   1841..1894    -  misc_feature   TMV Ω: translational enhancer from the tobacco mosaic virus 5'-leader sequence (Gallie et al., 1988)
   1923..2268    -  promoter       CaMV 35S promoter: strong constitutive promoter from cauliflower mosaic virus
   1925..1971    -  promoter       minimal CaMV 35S promoter: minimal 35S promoter from cauliflower mosaic virus
   2452..3258    -  CDS            IBMP_CAMVB (fragment): Experimental evidence at protein level: Swiss-Prot protein existence level 1. Enhances the ribosomal termination-reinitiation event leading to the translation of major open reading frames on the polycistronic viral RNAs. From Cauliflower mosaic virus (strain Bari 1) (CaMV).
   3301..3553    -  terminator     NOS terminator: nopaline synthase terminator and poly(A) signal
   3584..4132    -  CDS            bar: PAT_STRHY - Experimental evidence at protein level: Swiss-Prot protein existence level 1. Inactivates phosphinothricin (PPT) by transfer of an acetyl group from acetyl CoA. Can also acetylate demethylphosphinothricin but not PTT or glutamate. This enzyme is an effector of phosphinothricin tripeptide (PTT or bialaphos) resistance. From Streptomyces hygroscopicus. Introduced by genetic manipulation and expressed in glufosinate-tolerant maize by Dekalb Genetics.
   4153..4335    -  promoter       NOS promoter: nopaline synthase promoter NOS promoter
   4530..4554    -  misc_feature   LB T-DNA repeat: left border repeat from nopaline C58 T-DNA
   4690..5278    -  rep_origin     ori: high-copy-number ColE1/pMB1/pBR322/pUC origin of replication
   5449..6243    -  CDS            KanR: aminoglycoside phosphotransferase; aphA-3; confers resistance to kanamycin
   6244..6348    -  promoter       AmpR promoter: bla
   6410..6604    -  rep_origin     pVS1 oriV: origin of replication for the Pseudomonas plasmid pVS1 (Heeb et al., 2000)
   6670..7743    -  CDS            pVS1 RepA: replication protein from the Pseudomonas plasmid pVS1 (Heeb et al., 2000)
   8172..448     -  CDS            pVS1 StaA (across the origin): stability protein from the Pseudomonas plasmid pVS1 (Heeb et al., 2000)
