[The description below was written by a language model from this plasmid's Addgene catalogue record and pLannotate feature annotations shown in this document.]
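Description:
pICSL86977OD:PITG_14371 is a plant binary expression plasmid built on the pICSL86977OD backbone. It is designed to be moved into Agrobacterium and used for transient expression of a Phytophthora infestans protein in plant tissue by agro-infiltration. In E. coli it replicates from a high-copy ColE1/pUC-type origin. The pVS1 oriV, together with the pVS1 RepA replication protein and StaA stability protein, supports replication and stable maintenance in Agrobacterium. Bacterial selection is by kanamycin, through an aphA-3 aminoglycoside phosphotransferase gene annotated downstream of the bla (AmpR) promoter.

The transferred region lies between nopaline-type left and right T-DNA border repeats and holds two cassettes. The expression cassette uses the CaMV 35S promoter followed by the TMV Ω 5' leader, a translational enhancer. This drives the insert, PITG_14371 from strain T30-4, and transcription ends at the octopine synthase terminator. The automated annotation labels this coding region as a fragment matching the P. infestans effector Avr3a (the EM form). The catalogue fields give only the PITG gene identifier, and no epitope tag or reporter fusion is annotated. An upstream hit to a fragment of a CaMV protein probably reflects extended CaMV promoter-region sequence rather than an intended coding sequence. The second cassette, next to the left border, is a NOS promoter–bar–NOS terminator unit. It encodes phosphinothricin acetyltransferase and confers Basta (glufosinate) resistance for selecting stably transformed plants if desired.

The sequenced record is 8,353 nt, slightly smaller than the listed empty-backbone size, and the record does not explain the difference. The associated publication concerns pathogen effectors that counteract a plant NLR immune receptor network, which fits the plasmid's use for in planta effector expression.
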