Addgene plasmid #173567: pICSL86977OD:PITG_14371
Purpose: This is a binary plasmid that can be transferred into Agrobacterium and used to transiently express the protein encoded by the insert in plants by agro-infiltration.
Depositing lab: Sophien Kamoun. Depositing organization: Sainsbury Laboratory, Norwich. Publication: Plant pathogens convergently evolved to counteract redundant nodes of an NLR immune receptor network. Derevnina L, Contreras MP, Adachi H, Upson J, Vergara Cruces A, Xie R, Sklenar J, Menke FLH, Mugford ST, MacLean D, Ma W, Hogenhout SA, Goverse A, Maqbool A, Wu CH, Kamoun S. PLoS Biol. 2021 Aug 23;19(8):e3001136. doi: 10.1371/journal.pbio.3001136. PubMed 34424903.
Backbone
  Vector backbone: pICSL86977OD
  Backbone manufacturer: Youles SynBio plasmids
  Backbone size w/o insert (bp): 8688
  Vector type: Plant Expression
  Selectable markers: Basta
Growth in bacteria
  Bacterial resistance: Kanamycin, 50 μg/mL
  Growth temperature: 37°C
  Growth strain: DH5alpha
  Copy number: High Copy
Gene/Insert
  Gene/Insert name: PITG_14371_T30-4
  Species: Phytophthora infestans
  Promoter: 35S
  Cloning method: Restriction Enzyme; 5′ cloning site unknown (unknown if destroyed); 3′ cloning site unknown (unknown if destroyed)
Terms and licenses: Academic/Nonprofit Terms; Industry Terms: Not Available to Industry
How to cite: pICSL86977OD:PITG_14371 was a gift from Sophien Kamoun (Addgene plasmid # 173567 ; http://n2t.net/addgene:173567 ; RRID:Addgene_173567)
